Addgene plasmid #17045: ZE4 Wnt-8b
Depositing lab: Randall Moon. Depositing organization: University of Washington. Publication: Zebrafish wnt8 and wnt8b share a common activity but are involved in distinct developmental pathways. Kelly GM, Greenstein P, Erezyilmaz DF, Moon RT. Development. 1995 Jun. 121(6):1787-99. PubMed 7600994.
Backbone
  Vector backbone: T7Ts
  Backbone size w/o insert (bp): 3000
  Vector type: Zebrafish Expression
Growth in bacteria
  Bacterial resistance: Ampicillin, 100 μg/mL
  Growth temperature: 37°C
  Growth strain: DH5alpha
  Copy number: Unknown
Gene/Insert
  Gene/Insert name: wnt-8b
  Species: D. rerio (zebrafish)
  Insert size (bp): 1100
  Entrez Gene: wnt8b (a.k.a. wnt-8b)
  Cloning method: Restriction Enzyme
  Sequencing primers: 5′ T7; 3′ SP6
Terms and licenses: Academic/Nonprofit Terms; Industry Terms: Not Available to Industry
Depositor comments: Insert: wnt-8b. Insert size: ~1.1 Kb. Transcription: linearize at Xba, transcribe with T7 RNA polymerase. Plasmid History: Constructed by Greg Kelly. Species of Sequence Origin: Zebrafish. Notes for Use: Very little 5' or 3' UTR from wnt-8b clone. *Use Hind III to linearize and SP6 RNA polymerase for in situ probes. Citation: Kelly et al., Development 121, 1787 (1995)
How to cite: ZE4 Wnt-8b was a gift from Randall Moon (Addgene plasmid # 17045 ; http://n2t.net/addgene:17045 ; RRID:Addgene_17045)
