[The description below was written by a language model from this plasmid's Addgene catalogue record.]
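Description:
ZE4 Wnt-8b is a small bacterial plasmid built on the T7Ts backbone (about 3 kb) that carries a roughly 1.1 kb zebrafish (Danio rerio) wnt8b cDNA. It is catalogued as a zebrafish expression vector, but it functions as an in vitro transcription template rather than a plasmid with a eukaryotic promoter. The insert, introduced by restriction cloning, sits between opposing phage promoters, with T7 on the 5′ side and SP6 on the 3′ side. The plasmid is maintained in E. coli under ampicillin selection. The record gives neither the origin of replication nor the copy number, and no feature table is available to confirm other backbone elements.

According to the depositor's notes, cutting the plasmid at an XbaI site downstream of the insert and transcribing with T7 RNA polymerase yields sense wnt8b RNA. RNA of this kind is typically microinjected into embryos for overexpression or gain-of-function studies. Linearizing instead with HindIII and transcribing with SP6 polymerase gives antisense RNA suitable as an in situ hybridization probe for mapping wnt8b expression. The notes also say that very little of the native wnt8b 5′ or 3′ untranslated sequence was kept, so the insert is essentially the coding region, and any stabilizing or translational context for the synthetic mRNA must come from the vector. T7Ts-type vectors are generally known for flanking the insert with globin UTRs for this purpose, though the record does not state this. The associated publication compared the activities and developmental roles of zebrafish wnt8 and wnt8b, which fits the construct's dual use for mRNA synthesis and probe generation.
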