>Addgene plasmid #17045 | ZE4 Wnt-8b | addgene partial sequence | sequence record 22858 | T7 5'-TAATACGACTCACTATAGGG-3'
ACGCTCAACTTTGGCAGATTCCTCTCTCAGGATGTTCATGCATTTGGAGGTTTATTATTACGCTTTCATC
TTGATGGCTCACATGAAGACTTGCTGCAGTTGGTCAGTGAATAATTTCCTGATGACCGGCCCAAAGGCCT
ACTTGATCTACTCCAGCAGTGTAGCCGCAGGAGCTCAGAGTGGGATTGAAGAGTGCAAGTATCAGTTTGC
GTGGGACCGCTGGAACTGCCCGGAGAGGGCCCTTCAGCTCTCCACCCACAGCGGACTCAGAAGCGCAAAC
AGAGAGACAGCGTTTTTCCATGCCATCAGTTCTGCTGGAGTCATGTATACCCTCACCAGGAACTGTAGCC
TTGGTGACTTTGATAACTGTGGATGTGATGATACCCGAAACGGCCAGCGAGGTGGTCAAGGGTGGCTATG
GGGAGGCTGCAGTGATAACGTGGGATTTGGAGAGGTGATCTCCAAACAGTTTGTGGATGCGCTGGAAACC
GGACAGGATGCACGAGCCGCCATGAACCTGCACAACAACGAAGTAGGACGCAAGGCAGTGAAAGGAACCA
TGCAGAGGACATGCAAGTGCCATGGAGTGTCTGGCAGCTGCACCACTCAGACCTGCTGGCTACAGTTGCC
CGAGTTTCGAGAAGTGGGAAACTACCTAAAAGAGAAGTACCACCGGGCGGTGAAGGTGGATCTGCTGCGC
GGTGCAGGGAACAGCGCTGCCAGCCGTGGAGCCATTGCTGAAACCTT
